Addgene plasmid #33083: pCMV-Flag-YAP-4SA(S164)
Depositing lab: Kunliang Guan. Depositing organization: University of California, San Diego (UCSD). Publication: A coordinated phosphorylation by Lats and CK1 regulates YAP stability through SCF(beta-TRCP). Zhao B, Li L, Tumaneng K, Wang CY, Guan KL. Genes Dev. 2010 Jan 1. 24(1):72-85. 10.1101/gad.1843810 PubMed 20048001.
Backbone
  Vector backbone: pCMV
  Backbone size w/o insert (bp): 5000
  Vector type: Mammalian Expression
Growth in bacteria
  Bacterial resistance: Ampicillin, 100 μg/mL
  Growth temperature: 37°C
  Growth strain: DH5alpha
  Copy number: Unknown
Gene/Insert
  Gene/Insert name: YAP
  Species: H. sapiens (human)
  Mutation: S61A, S109A, S127A, S381A
  Entrez Gene: YAP1 (a.k.a. COB1, YAP, YAP-1, YAP2, YAP65, YKI)
  Promoter: CMV
  Tag / fusion protein: Flag (N terminal on insert)
  Cloning method: Restriction Enzyme; 5′ cloning site NA (unknown if destroyed); 3′ cloning site NA (unknown if destroyed)
  Sequencing primers: 5′ CMV-F; 3′ hGH-pA-R
Terms and licenses: Academic/Nonprofit Terms; Industry Terms: Not Available to Industry
Depositor comments: From Depositor: S128A and S131A is also present due to alanine scanning mutagenesis. However, it is not important and does not alter plasmid function.
How to cite: pCMV-Flag-YAP-4SA(S164) was a gift from Kunliang Guan (Addgene plasmid # 33083 ; http://n2t.net/addgene:33083 ; RRID:Addgene_33083)
