[The description below was written by a language model from this plasmid's Addgene catalogue record.]
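Description:
pCMV-Flag-YAP-4SA(S164) is a mammalian expression plasmid built on a pCMV backbone of roughly 5 kb, carrying human YAP (YAP1) under the control of the CMV promoter for strong constitutive expression in transfected mammalian cells. It is propagated in E. coli under ampicillin selection; the copy number is recorded as unknown, and the record does not describe the origin of replication or any mammalian selection marker. The use of an hGH polyA reverse sequencing primer suggests that the expression cassette ends in a human growth hormone polyadenylation signal, although this element is not listed explicitly. The cloning sites used to insert the gene are not recorded.

The insert encodes YAP with an N-terminal Flag epitope tag, which allows detection and immunoprecipitation with anti-Flag antibodies. Four serines are replaced by alanine (S61A, S109A, S127A and S381A). The name "4SA(S164)" implies that, of the five serines usually considered as Lats kinase target sites in YAP, four are made non-phosphorylatable while S164 is left intact, so the contribution of that single residue can be examined in isolation. The depositor notes that S128A and S131A are also present as a by-product of alanine scanning mutagenesis and are not considered to affect function. The associated study concerns coordinated phosphorylation of YAP by Lats and CK1 and its effect on YAP stability through SCF(beta-TRCP)-mediated degradation. The construct is therefore suited to dissecting how individual phosphorylation sites influence YAP regulation, stability and activity in Hippo pathway experiments.
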