>Addgene plasmid #33083 | pCMV-Flag-YAP-4SA(S164) | addgene partial sequence | sequence record 41679 | CMV-F 5'-CGCAAATGGGCGGTAGGCGTG-3'
GAGCTCGTTTAGTGAACCGTCAGAATTGATCTACCATGGACTACAAAGACGATGACGACAAGCTTGCGGC
CGCGAATTCAAGCTTAGCCACCATGGACTACAAAGACGATGACGATAAAGCAAGGCTCGAATCGGTACCT
AAGGATCCCGGGCAGCAGCCGCCGCCTCAACCGGCCCCCCAGGGCCAAGGGCAGCCGCCTTCGCAGCCCC
CGCAGGGGCAGGGCCCGCCGTCCGGACCCGGGCAACCGGCACCCGCGGCGACCCAGGCGGCGCCGCAGGC
ACCCCCCGCCGGGCATCAGATCGTGCACGTCCGCGGGGACGCGGAGACCGACCTGGAGGCGCTCTTCAAC
GCCGTCATGAACCCCAAGACGGCCAACGTGCCCCAGACCGTGCCCATGAGGCTCCGGAAGCTGCCCGACT
CCTTCTTCAAGCCGCCGGAGCCCAAATCCCACTCCCGACAGGCCGCTACTGATGCAGGCACTGCAGGAGC
CCTGACTCCACAGCATGTTCGAGCTCATGCCGCTCCAGCTGCTCTGCAGTTGGGAGCTGTTTCTCCTGGG
ACACTGACCCCCACTGGAGTAGTCTCTGGCCCAGCAGCTACACCCACAGCTCAGCATCTTCGACAGTCTT
CTTTTGAGATACCTGATGATGTACCTCTGCCAGCAGGTTGGGAGATGGCAAAGACATCTTCTGGTCAGAG
ATACTTCTTAAATCACATCGATCAGACAACAACATGGCAGGACCCCAGGAAGGCCATGCTGTCCCAGATG
AACGTCACAGCCCCCACCAGTCCACCAGTGCAGCAGAATATGATGAACTCGGCTTCAGGTCCTCTTCCTG
ATGGATGGGAACAAGCCATGACTC
