>Addgene plasmid #33083 | pCMV-Flag-YAP-4SA(S164) | addgene partial sequence | sequence record 41680 | hGH-pA-R 5'-CCAGCTTGGTTCCCAATAGA-3'
TGTCTTCCACTTGCCCCTTGCTCCATACCACCCCCCTCCACCCCATAATATTATAGAAGGACACCTAGTC
AGACAAAATGATGCAACTTAATTTTATTAGGACAAGGCTGGTGGGCACTGGAGTGGCAACTTCCAGGGCC
AGGAGAGGCACTGGGGAGGGGTCACAGGGATGCCACCCGGGATCCTCTAGACTCGAGCGGCCGCCACTGT
GCTGGATATCTGCAGAATTCAGTCTGCCTGAGGGCTCTATAACCATGTAAGAAAGCTTTCTTTATCTAGC
TTGGTGGCAGCCAAAACAGACTCCATGTCATTAAGGATGTCAGAACTCAAAGCTTCCTGCAGACTTGGCA
TCAGCTCCTCTCCTTCTATGTTCATTCCATCTCCTTCCAGTGTTCCAAGGTCCACATTTGTCCCAGGAAT
GGCTTCAAGGTAGTCTGGGAAACGGTTCTGCTGTGAGGGCAGGGTGCTTTGGTTGATAGTATCACCTGTA
TCCATCTCATCCACACTGTTCAGGAAGTCATCTGGGGTTCGAGGGACACTGTAGCTGCTCATGCTTAGTC
CACTGTCTGTAGCCTCATCTCGAGAGTGATAGGTGCCACTGTTAAGGAAAGGATCTGAGCTATTGGTCGT
CATTGTTCTCAATTCCTGAGACATCCCGGGAGAAGACACTGGATTTTGAGTCCCACCATCCTGCTCCA
